Addgene plasmid #162763: pGEM-sgMUC1_dual-MTS-3x-Set I
Purpose: Separately expressing 3 unique sgMUC1_dual-MTS (SetI)
Depositing lab: Antony K Chen. Publication: CRISPR/dual-FRET molecular beacon for sensitive live-cell imaging of non-repetitive genomic loci. Mao S, Ying Y, Wu X, Krueger CJ, Chen AK. Nucleic Acids Res. 2019 Nov 18;47(20):e131. doi: 10.1093/nar/gkz752. PubMed 31504824.
Backbone
  Vector backbone: pGEM-11zf(+)
  Vector type: Mammalian Expression
Growth in bacteria
  Bacterial resistance: Ampicillin, 100 μg/mL
  Growth temperature: 30°C
  Growth strain: NEB Stable
  Copy number: High Copy
Gene/Insert
  Gene/Insert name: sgMUC1_dual-MTS_1; sgMUC1_dual-MTS_2; sgMUC1_dual-MTS_3
  gRNA/shRNA sequence: Unspecified
  Species: H. sapiens (human)
  Promoter: U6
  Cloning method: Restriction Enzyme; 5′ cloning site unknown (unknown if destroyed); 3′ cloning site unknown (unknown if destroyed)
  Sequencing primers: 5′ M13F; 3′ SP6
Terms and licenses: Academic/Nonprofit Terms; Industry Terms: Not Available to Industry
How to cite: pGEM-sgMUC1_dual-MTS-3x-Set I was a gift from Antony K Chen (Addgene plasmid # 162763 ; http://n2t.net/addgene:162763 ; RRID:Addgene_162763)
