[The description below was written by a language model from this plasmid's Addgene catalogue record and pLannotate feature annotations shown in this document.]
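Description:
pGEM-sgMUC1_dual-MTS-3x-Set I is a 4,957 nt mammalian expression plasmid built on the pGEM-11zf(+) cloning backbone. It delivers three different single guide RNAs against the human MUC1 locus from one vector. It is propagated in E. coli through a high-copy ColE1/pUC-type origin and selected with ampicillin via the β-lactamase gene. The backbone also retains the usual pGEM elements: an f1 phage origin for single-stranded DNA production, flanking T7 and SP6 phage promoters, and remnants of the lacZα/lac promoter region. The record lists no mammalian selection marker or reporter, so the plasmid appears suited to transient transfection.

The payload consists of three tandem, same-orientation cassettes spaced about 580 bp apart. Each has its own human U6 RNA polymerase III promoter followed by a guide RNA, so the three guides are transcribed as separate RNAs rather than as one processed transcript. In each unit the Streptococcus pyogenes tracrRNA/gRNA scaffold is annotated only as two fragments with a gap of roughly 90 nt between them. This is consistent with the "dual-MTS" modification, in which extra sequence is inserted into the scaffold, although the table does not annotate the insertions themselves. A short lac operator match follows each cassette. The spacer sequences are not given in the record.

The associated publication describes a CRISPR/dual-FRET molecular beacon method for live-cell imaging of non-repetitive genomic loci. In that context the modified guides would serve as beacon-binding targets that mark MUC1. Any Cas9 component would have to be supplied separately, since none is encoded here. The highly repeated cassette structure probably explains the recorded use of a recombination-deficient host strain.
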