Features (pLannotate 1.2.2; 25 found; start..end, strand, type, name):
     68..308     +  promoter       U6 promoter: RNA polymerase III promoter for human U6 snRNA
    350..394     +  misc_RNA       tracrRNA (fragment): trans-activating CRISPR RNA for the Streptococcus pyogenes CRISPR/Cas9 system
    487..505     +  misc_RNA       gRNA scaffold (fragment): guide RNA scaffold for the Streptococcus pyogenes CRISPR/Cas9 system
    599..615     -  protein_bind   lac operator: The lac repressor binds to the lac operator to inhibit transcription in E. coli. This inhibition can be relieved by adding lactose or isopropyl-β-D-thiogalactopyranoside (IPTG). lac repressor encoded by lacI
    649..889     +  promoter       U6 promoter: RNA polymerase III promoter for human U6 snRNA
    930..974     +  misc_RNA       tracrRNA (fragment): trans-activating CRISPR RNA for the Streptococcus pyogenes CRISPR/Cas9 system
   1067..1085    +  misc_RNA       gRNA scaffold (fragment): guide RNA scaffold for the Streptococcus pyogenes CRISPR/Cas9 system
   1179..1195    -  protein_bind   lac operator: The lac repressor binds to the lac operator to inhibit transcription in E. coli. This inhibition can be relieved by adding lactose or isopropyl-β-D-thiogalactopyranoside (IPTG). lac repressor encoded by lacI
   1229..1469    +  promoter       U6 promoter: RNA polymerase III promoter for human U6 snRNA
   1511..1555    +  misc_RNA       tracrRNA (fragment): trans-activating CRISPR RNA for the Streptococcus pyogenes CRISPR/Cas9 system
   1648..1666    +  misc_RNA       gRNA scaffold (fragment): guide RNA scaffold for the Streptococcus pyogenes CRISPR/Cas9 system
   1760..1776    -  protein_bind   lac operator: The lac repressor binds to the lac operator to inhibit transcription in E. coli. This inhibition can be relieved by adding lactose or isopropyl-β-D-thiogalactopyranoside (IPTG). lac repressor encoded by lacI
   1828..1846    -  promoter       SP6 promoter: promoter for bacteriophage SP6 RNA polymerase
   1888..1904    -  protein_bind   lac operator: The lac repressor binds to the lac operator to inhibit transcription in E. coli. This inhibition can be relieved by adding lactose or isopropyl-β-D-thiogalactopyranoside (IPTG). lac repressor encoded by lacI
   1912..1942    -  promoter       lac promoter: promoter for the E. coli lac operon
   1957..1978    -  protein_bind   CAP binding site: CAP binding activates transcription in the presence of cAMP. E. coli catabolite activator protein
   1991..2083    -  CDS            lacI (fragment): lac repressor; lacI; The lac repressor binds to the lac operator to inhibit transcription in E. coli. This inhibition can be relieved by adding lactose or isopropyl-β-D-thiogalactopyranoside (IPTG).
   2266..2854    -  rep_origin     ori: high-copy-number ColE1/pMB1/pBR322/pUC origin of replication
   3025..3885    -  CDS            AmpR: β-lactamase; bla; confers resistance to ampicillin, carbenicillin, and related antibiotics
   3886..3990    -  promoter       AmpR promoter: bla
   4085..4120    +  CDS            rop (fragment): Rop protein, which maintains plasmids at low copy number; rop
   4222..4321    +  misc_feature   bom (fragment): basis of mobility region from pBR322
   4349..4777    -  rep_origin     f1 ori (sequence partly withheld): f1 bacteriophage origin of replication; arrow indicates direction of (+) strand synthesis
   4781..4938    -  CDS            lacZα (fragment): LacZα fragment of β-galactosidase; lacZ fragment
   4941..2       +  promoter       T7 promoter (across the origin): promoter for bacteriophage T7 RNA polymerase
>Addgene plasmid #162763 | pGEM-sgMUC1_dual-MTS-3x-Set I | addgene full sequence | sequence record 320846 | Addgene NGS Result
GGGCGAATTGGCCAAGTCGGCCGAGCTCGAATTCGTCGACAATGCGTCGAGATCCAATTAGTTATTAGAG
GGCCTATTTCCCATGATTCCTTCATATTTGCATATACGATACAAGGCTGTTAGAGAGATAATTGGAATTA
ATTTGACTGTAAACACAAAGATATTAGTACAAAATACGTGACGTAGAAAGTAATAATTTCTTGGGTAGTT
TGCAGTTTTAAAATTATGTTTTAAAATGGACTATCATATGCTTACCGTAACTTGAAAGTATTTCGATTTC
TTGGCTTTATATATCTTGTGGAAAGGACGAAACACCGCACTCACCATAGCAGTTTGAGAGCTATGCTGGA
AACAGCATAGCAAGTTCAAATAAGGCTAGTCCGTTATCAACTTGGCCCCGGAGCAGAACGACAGGAGTTG
TGTTTGTGGACGAAGCAAGCTCAGTCACGACATCACTTACGCTAGCCTGCAGTCTGCTCCGGGGCCAGTG
GCACCGAGTCGGTGCTTTTTTTATTGGATCGGATGCCGGGACCGACGAGTGCAGAGGCGTGCAAGCGAGC
TTGGCGTAATCATGGTCATAGCTGTTTCCTGTGTGAAATTGTTATCCGCTCACAACTCGACAATGCGTCG
AGATCCAATTAGTTATTAGAGGGCCTATTTCCCATGATTCCTTCATATTTGCATATACGATACAAGGCTG
TTAGAGAGATAATTGGAATTAATTTGACTGTAAACACAAAGATATTAGTACAAAATACGTGACGTAGAAA
GTAATAATTTCTTGGGTAGTTTGCAGTTTTAAAATTATGTTTTAAAATGGACTATCATATGCTTACCGTA
ACTTGAAAGTATTTCGATTTCTTGGCTTTATATATCTTGTGGAAAGGACGAAACACCGTTTAATTCCTCT
CGTTTGAGAGCTATGCTGGAAACAGCATAGCAAGTTCAAATAAGGCTAGTCCGTTATCAACTTGGCCCCG
GAGCAGAACGACAGGAGTTGTGTTTGTGGACGAAGCAAGCTCAGTCACGACATCACTTACGCTAGCCTGC
AGTCTGCTCCGGGGCCAGTGGCACCGAGTCGGTGCTTTTTTTATTGGATCGGATGCCGGGACCGACGAGT
GCAGAGGCGTGCAAGCGAGCTTGGCGTAATCATGGTCATAGCTGTTTCCTGTGTGAAATTGTTATCCGCT
CACAACTCGACAATGCGTCGAGATCCAATTAGTTATTAGAGGGCCTATTTCCCATGATTCCTTCATATTT
GCATATACGATACAAGGCTGTTAGAGAGATAATTGGAATTAATTTGACTGTAAACACAAAGATATTAGTA
CAAAATACGTGACGTAGAAAGTAATAATTTCTTGGGTAGTTTGCAGTTTTAAAATTATGTTTTAAAATGG
ACTATCATATGCTTACCGTAACTTGAAAGTATTTCGATTTCTTGGCTTTATATATCTTGTGGAAAGGACG
AAACACCGATTTATAAACAAGGGTTTGAGAGCTATGCTGGAAACAGCATAGCAAGTTCAAATAAGGCTAG
TCCGTTATCAACTTGGCCCCGGAGCAGAACGACAGGAGTTGTGTTTGTGGACGAAGCAAGCTCAGTCACG
ACATCACTTACGCTAGCCTGCAGTCTGCTCCGGGGCCAGTGGCACCGAGTCGGTGCTTTTTTTATTGGAT
CGGATGCCGGGACCGACGAGTGCAGAGGCGTGCAAGCGAGCTTGGCGTAATCATGGTCATAGCTGTTTCC
TGTGTGAAATTGTTATCCGCTCACAACTCGAGGGATCCGGGCCCTCTAGATGCGGCCGCATGCATAAGCT
TGAGTATTCTATAGTGTCACCTAAATAGCTTGGCGTAATCATGGTCATAGCTGTTTCCTGTGTGAAATTG
TTATCCGCTCACAATTCCACACAACATACGAGCCGGAAGCATAAAGTGTAAAGCCTGGGGTGCCTAATGA
GTGAGCTAACTCACATTAATTGCGTTGCGCTCACTGCCCGCTTTCCAGTCGGGAAACCTGTCGTGCCAGC
TGCATTAATGAATCGGCCAACGCGCGGGGAGAGGCGGTTTGCGTATTGGGCGCTCTTCCGCTTCCTCGCT
CACTGACTCGCTGCGCTCGGTCGTTCGGCTGCGGCGAGCGGTATCAGCTCACTCAAAGGCGGTAATACGG
TTATCCACAGAATCAGGGGATAACGCAGGAAAGAACATGTGAGCAAAAGGCCAGCAAAAGGCCAGGAACC
GTAAAAAGGCCGCGTTGCTGGCGTTTTTCCATAGGCTCCGCCCCCCTGACGAGCATCACAAAAATCGACG
CTCAAGTCAGAGGTGGCGAAACCCGACAGGACTATAAAGATACCAGGCGTTTCCCCCTGGAAGCTCCCTC
GTGCGCTCTCCTGTTCCGACCCTGCCGCTTACCGGATACCTGTCCGCCTTTCTCCCTTCGGGAAGCGTGG
CGCTTTCTCATAGCTCACGCTGTAGGTATCTCAGTTCGGTGTAGGTCGTTCGCTCCAAGCTGGGCTGTGT
GCACGAACCCCCCGTTCAGCCCGACCGCTGCGCCTTATCCGGTAACTATCGTCTTGAGTCCAACCCGGTA
AGACACGACTTATCGCCACTGGCAGCAGCCACTGGTAACAGGATTAGCAGAGCGAGGTATGTAGGCGGTG
CTACAGAGTTCTTGAAGTGGTGGCCTAACTACGGCTACACTAGAAGAACAGTATTTGGTATCTGCGCTCT
GCTGAAGCCAGTTACCTTCGGAAAAAGAGTTGGTAGCTCTTGATCCGGCAAACAAACCACCGCTGGTAGC
GGTGGTTTTTTTGTTTGCAAGCAGCAGATTACGCGCAGAAAAAAAGGATCTCAAGAAGATCCTTTGATCT
TTTCTACGGGGTCTGACGCTCAGTGGAACGAAAACTCACGTTAAGGGATTTTGGTCATGAGATTATCAAA
AAGGATCTTCACCTAGATCCTTTTAAATTAAAAATGAAGTTTTAAATCAATCTAAAGTATATATGAGTAA
ACTTGGTCTGACAGTTACCAATGCTTAATCAGTGAGGCACCTATCTCAGCGATCTGTCTATTTCGTTCAT
CCATAGTTGCCTGACTCCCCGTCGTGTAGATAACTACGATACGGGAGGGCTTACCATCTGGCCCCAGTGC
TGCAATGATACCGCGAGACCCACGCTCACCGGCTCCAGATTTATCAGCAATAAACCAGCCAGCCGGAAGG
GCCGAGCGCAGAAGTGGTCCTGCAACTTTATCCGCCTCCATCCAGTCTATTAATTGTTGCCGGGAAGCTA
GAGTAAGTAGTTCGCCAGTTAATAGTTTGCGCAACGTTGTTGCCATTGCTACAGGCATCGTGGTGTCACG
CTCGTCGTTTGGTATGGCTTCATTCAGCTCCGGTTCCCAACGATCAAGGCGAGTTACATGATCCCCCATG
TTGTGCAAAAAAGCGGTTAGCTCCTTCGGTCCTCCGATCGTTGTCAGAAGTAAGTTGGCCGCAGTGTTAT
CACTCATGGTTATGGCAGCACTGCATAATTCTCTTACTGTCATGCCATCCGTAAGATGCTTTTCTGTGAC
TGGTGAGTACTCAACCAAGTCATTCTGAGAATAGTGTATGCGGCGACCGAGTTGCTCTTGCCCGGCGTCA
ATACGGGATAATACCGCGCCACATAGCAGAACTTTAAAAGTGCTCATCATTGGAAAACGTTCTTCGGGGC
GAAAACTCTCAAGGATCTTACCGCTGTTGAGATCCAGTTCGATGTAACCCACTCGTGCACCCAACTGATC
TTCAGCATCTTTTACTTTCACCAGCGTTTCTGGGTGAGCAAAAACAGGAAGGCAAAATGCCGCAAAAAAG
GGAATAAGGGCGACACGGAAATGTTGAATACTCATACTCTTCCTTTTTCAATATTATTGAAGCATTTATC
AGGGTTATTGTCTCATGAGCGGATACATATTTGAATGTATTTAGAAAAATAAACAAATAGGGGTTCCGCG
CACATTTCCCCGAAAAGTGCCACCTGACGTCTAAGAAACCATTATTATCATGACATTAACCTATAAAAAT
AGGCGTATCACGAGGCCCTTTCGTCTCGCGCGTTTCGGTGATGACGGTGAAAACCTCTGACACATGCAGC
TCCCGGAGACGGTCACAGCTTGTCTGTAAGCGGATGCCGGGAGCAGACAAGCCCGTCAGGGCGCGTCAGC
GGGTGTTGGCGGGTGTCGGGGCTGGCTTAACTATGCGGCATCAGAGCAGATTGTACTGAGAGTGCACCAT
ATGCGGTGTGAAATACCGCACAGATGCGTAAGGAGAAAATACCGCATCAGGAAATTGTAAGCGTTAATAT
TTTGTTAAAATTCGCGTTAAATTTTTGTTAAATCAGCTCATTTTTTAACCAATAGGCCGAAATCGGCAAA
ATCCCTTATAAATCAAAAGAATAGACCGAGATAGGGT
[37 nt withheld, positions 4448-4484]
AAAGAACGTGGACTCCAACGTCAAAGG
[49 nt withheld, positions 4512-4560]
T
[91 nt withheld, positions 4562-4652]
G
[124 nt withheld, positions 4654-4777]
CCATTCGCCATTCAGGCTGCGCAACTGTTGGGAAGGGCGATCGGTGCGGGCCTCTTCGCTATTACGCCAG
CTGGCGAAAGGGGGATGTGCTGCAAGGCGATTAAGTTGGGTAACGCCAGGGTTTTCCCAGTCACGACGTT
GTAAAACGACGGCCAGTGAATTGTAATACGACTCACTATA
